Addgene plasmid #62435: MXS_CMV::HygroR-bGHpA
Purpose: MXS_chaining vector with CMV::HygroR-bGHpA
Depositing lab: Pierre Neveu. Depositing organization: European Molecular Biology Laboratory (EMBL), Heidelberg. Publication: MXS-Chaining: A Highly Efficient Cloning Platform for Imaging and Flow Cytometry Approaches in Mammalian Systems. Sladitschek HL, Neveu PA. PLoS One. 2015 Apr 24;10(4):e0124958. doi: 10.1371/journal.pone.0124958. eCollection 2015. PONE-D-15-01385 PubMed 25909630.
Backbone
  Vector backbone: MXS_chaining vector
  Backbone manufacturer: Neveu lab, Addgene plasmid #62394
  Backbone size w/o insert (bp): 1945
  Vector type: Synthetic Biology
Growth in bacteria
  Bacterial resistance: Ampicillin, 100 μg/mL
  Growth temperature: 37°C
  Growth strain: Mach1
  Copy number: High Copy
Gene/Insert
  Gene/Insert name: resistance cassette against hygromycin B with CMV Promoter
  Species: Synthetic
  Insert size (bp): 1895
  Cloning method: Restriction Enzyme; 5′ cloning site MluI (not destroyed); 3′ cloning site SalI (not destroyed)
  Sequencing primers: 5′ TTACCGCCTTTGAGTGAG; 3′ TTGTCTCATGAGCGGATAC
Terms and licenses: Academic/Nonprofit Terms; Industry Terms: Not Available to Industry
How to cite: MXS_CMV::HygroR-bGHpA was a gift from Pierre Neveu (Addgene plasmid # 62435 ; http://n2t.net/addgene:62435 ; RRID:Addgene_62435)
