[The description below was written by a language model from this plasmid's Addgene catalogue record and the feature table of its GenBank file.]
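Description:
MXS_CMV::HygroR-bGHpA is a small synthetic-biology building-block plasmid (3,818 bp in the held sequence record) from the MXS-chaining cloning platform, a modular system developed for assembling multi-part constructs for imaging and flow cytometry work in mammalian cells. The backbone is the minimal MXS_chaining vector of about 1.9 kb, which carries little more than what is needed for propagation in E. coli: a high-copy ColE1/pUC-type origin of replication and a beta-lactamase gene under its own promoter, conferring ampicillin resistance. It contains no viral packaging elements or mammalian episomal origin, so in mammalian cells it would act only as transfected DNA or as a source of a cassette to be moved into a larger assembly.

The roughly 1.9 kb insert is a complete mammalian selection cassette. The human cytomegalovirus immediate-early enhancer and promoter drive strong constitutive transcription of the hygromycin resistance gene, aph(4)-Ia, an E. coli aminoglycoside phosphotransferase that inactivates hygromycin B, and the transcript is terminated and polyadenylated by the bovine growth hormone poly(A) signal. The cassette lies between MluI and SalI sites, both of which were preserved during cloning, so the unit can be excised or combined with other MXS modules by restriction-based cloning; the record does not detail the chaining mechanism itself. The plasmid's stated purpose is simply to provide this cassette in chaining format. It would typically serve as a ready-made module that is joined to reporter or expression cassettes so that the final construct allows hygromycin B selection of stably transfected mammalian cells.
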