LOCUS       Exported 3818 bp ds-DNA circular SYN 12-MAY-2021
DEFINITION  MXS_chaining vector with CMV::HygroR-bGHpA .
ACCESSION   .
VERSION     .
KEYWORDS    MXS_CMV::HygroR-bGHpA
SOURCE      synthetic DNA construct
  ORGANISM  synthetic DNA construct
REFERENCE   1 (bases 1 to 3818)
  AUTHORS   Sladitschek HL, Neveu PA
  TITLE     MXS-Chaining: A Highly Efficient Cloning Platform for Imaging and
            Flow Cytometry Approaches in Mammalian Systems.
  JOURNAL   PLoS One. 2015 Apr 24;10(4):e0124958. doi:
            10.1371/journal.pone.0124958. eCollection 2015.
  PUBMED    25909630
REFERENCE   2 (bases 1 to 3818)
  AUTHORS   .
  TITLE     Direct Submission
  JOURNAL   Exported May 12, 2021 from SnapGene Server 1.1.58
            http://www.snapgene.com
FEATURES             Location/Qualifiers
     source          1..3818
                     /organism="synthetic DNA construct"
                     /mol_type="other DNA"
     enhancer        86..389
                     /label=CMV enhancer
                     /note="human cytomegalovirus immediate early enhancer"
     promoter        390..593
                     /label=CMV promoter
                     /note="human cytomegalovirus (CMV) immediate early
                     promoter"
     primer_bind     544..564
                     /label=CMV-F
                     /note="Human CMV immediate early promoter, forward primer"
     CDS             647..1672
                     /codon_start=1
                     /gene="aph(4)-Ia"
                     /product="aminoglycoside phosphotransferase from E. coli"
                     /label=HygR
                     /note="confers resistance to hygromycin"
                     /translation="MKKPELTATSVEKFLIEKFDSVSDLMQLSEGEESRAFSFDVGGRG
                     YVLRVNSCADGFYKDRYVYRHFASAALPIPEVLDIGEFSESLTYCISRRAQGVTLQDLP
                     ETELPAVLQPVAEAMDAIAAADLSQTSGFGPFGPQGIGQYTTWRDFICAIADPHVYHWQ
                     TVMDDTVSASVAQALDELMLWAEDCPEVRHLVHADFGSNNVLTDNGRITAVIDWSEAMF
                     GDSQYEVANIFFWRPWLACMEQQTRYFERRHPELAGSPRLRAYMLRIGLDQLYQSLVDG
                     NFDDAAWAQGRCDAIVRSGAGTVGRTQIARRSAAVWTDGCVEVLADSGNRRPSTRPRAK
                     E"
     polyA_signal    1679..1903
                     /label=bGH poly(A) signal
                     /note="bovine growth hormone polyadenylation signal"
     promoter        1926..2030
                     /gene="bla"
                     /label=AmpR promoter
     CDS             2031..2891
                     /codon_start=1
                     /gene="bla"
                     /product="beta-lactamase"
                     /label=AmpR
                     /note="confers resistance to ampicillin, carbenicillin, and
                     related antibiotics"
                     /translation="MSIQHFRVALIPFFAAFCLPVFAHPETLVKVKDAEDQLGARVGYI
                     ELDLNSGKILESFRPEERFPMMSTFKVLLCGAVLSRIDAGQEQLGRRIHYSQNDLVEYS
                     PVTEKHLTDGMTVRELCSAAITMSDNTAANLLLTTIGGPKELTAFLHNMGDHVTRLDRW
                     EPELNEAIPNDERDTTMPVAMATTLRKLLTGELLTLASRQQLIDWMEADKVAGPLLRSA
                     LPAGWFIADKSGAGERGSRGIIAALGPDGKPSRIVVIYTTGSQATMDERNRQIAEIGAS
                     LIKHW"
     primer_bind     complement(2249..2268)
                     /label=Amp-R
                     /note="Ampicillin resistance gene, reverse primer"
     rep_origin      3062..3650
                     /direction=RIGHT
                     /label=ori
                     /note="high-copy-number ColE1/pMB1/pBR322/pUC origin of
                     replication"
     primer_bind     3551..3570
                     /label=pBR322ori-F
                     /note="pBR322 origin, forward primer"
ORIGIN
        1 catgatatca aacgcgtaac tcgagtagtt attaatagta atcaattacg gggtcattag
       61 ttcatagccc atatatggag ttccgcgtta cataacttac ggtaaatggc ccgcctggct
      121 gaccgcccaa cgacccccgc ccattgacgt caataatgac gtatgttccc atagtaacgc
      181 caatagggac tttccattga cgtcaatggg tggagtattt acggtaaact gcccacttgg
      241 cagtacatca agtgtatcat atgccaagta cgccccctat tgacgtcaat gacggtaaat
      301 ggcccgcctg gcattatgcc cagtacatga ccttatggga ctttcctact tggcagtaca
      361 tctacgtatt agtcatcgct attaccatgg tgatgcggtt ttggcagtac atcaatgggc
      421 gtggatagcg gtttgactca cggggatttc caagtctcca ccccattgac gtcaatggga
      481 gtttgttttg gcaccaaaat caacgggact ttccaaaatg tcgtaacaac tccgccccat
      541 tgacgcaaat gggcggtagg cgtgtacggt gggaggtcta tataagcaga gctggtttag
      601 tgaaccgtca gatccgctag ggatctcagc tggtcgagtc gccaccatga aaaagcctga
      661 actcaccgcg acgtctgtcg agaagtttct gatcgaaaag ttcgacagcg tctccgacct
      721 gatgcagctc tcggagggcg aagaatctcg tgctttcagc ttcgatgtag gagggcgtgg
      781 atatgtcctg cgggtaaata gctgcgccga tggtttctac aaagatcgtt atgtttatcg
      841 gcactttgca tcggccgcgc tcccgattcc ggaagtgctt gacattgggg aattcagcga
      901 gagcctgacc tattgcatct cccgccgtgc acagggtgtc acgttgcaag acctgcctga
      961 aaccgaactg cccgctgttc tgcagccggt cgcggaggcc atggatgcga tcgctgcggc
     1021 cgatcttagc cagacgagcg ggttcggccc attcggaccg caaggaatcg gtcaatacac
     1081 tacatggcgt gatttcatat gcgcgattgc tgatccccat gtgtatcact ggcaaactgt
     1141 gatggacgac accgtcagtg cgtccgtcgc gcaggctctc gatgagctga tgctttgggc
     1201 cgaggactgc cccgaagtcc ggcacctcgt gcacgcggat ttcggctcca acaatgtcct
     1261 gacggacaat ggccgcataa cagcggtcat tgactggagc gaggcgatgt tcggggattc
     1321 ccaatacgag gtcgccaaca tcttcttctg gaggccgtgg ttggcttgta tggagcagca
     1381 gacgcgctac ttcgagcgga ggcatccgga gcttgcagga tcgccgcggc tccgggcgta
     1441 tatgctccgc attggtcttg accaactcta tcagagcttg gttgacggca atttcgatga
     1501 tgcagcttgg gcgcagggtc gatgcgacgc aatcgtccga tccggagccg ggactgtcgg
     1561 gcgtacacaa atcgcccgca gaagcgcggc cgtctggacc gatggctgtg tagaagtact
     1621 cgccgatagt ggaaaccgac gccccagcac tcgtccgagg gcaaaggaat aggtcgagct
     1681 gtgccttcta gttgccagcc atctgttgtt tgcccctccc ccgtgccttc cttgaccctg
     1741 gaaggtgcca ctcccactgt cctttcctaa taaaatgagg aaattgcatc gcattgtctg
     1801 agtaggtgtc attctattct ggggggtggg gtggggcagg acagcaaggg ggaggattgg
     1861 gaagacaata gcaggcatgc tggggatgcg gtgggctcta tggtcgacca attcggggaa
     1921 atgtgcgcgg aacccctatt tgtttatttt tctaaataca ttcaaatatg tatccgctca
     1981 tgagacaata accctgataa atgcttcaat aatattgaaa aaggaagagt atgagtattc
     2041 aacatttccg tgtcgccctt attccctttt ttgcggcatt ttgccttcct gtttttgctc
     2101 acccagaaac gctggtgaaa gtaaaagatg ctgaagatca gttgggtgca cgagtgggtt
     2161 acatcgaact ggatctcaac agcggtaaga tccttgagag ttttcgcccc gaagaacgtt
     2221 ttccaatgat gagcactttt aaagttctgc tatgtggcgc ggtattatcc cgtattgacg
     2281 ccgggcaaga gcaactcggt cgccgcatac actattctca gaatgacttg gttgagtact
     2341 caccagtcac agaaaagcat cttacggatg gcatgacagt aagagaatta tgcagtgctg
     2401 ccataaccat gagtgataac actgcggcca acttacttct gacaacgatc ggaggaccga
     2461 aggagctaac cgcttttttg cacaacatgg gggatcatgt aactcgcctt gatcgttggg
     2521 aaccggagct gaatgaagcc ataccaaacg acgagcgtga caccacgatg cctgtagcaa
     2581 tggcaacaac gttgcgcaaa ctattaactg gcgaactact tactctagct tcccggcaac
     2641 aattaataga ctggatggag gcggataaag ttgcaggacc acttctgcgc tcggcccttc
     2701 cggctggctg gtttattgct gataaatctg gagccggtga gcgtgggtct cgcggtatca
     2761 ttgcagcact ggggccagat ggtaagccct cccgtatcgt agttatctac acgacgggga
     2821 gtcaggcaac tatggatgaa cgaaatagac agatcgctga gataggtgcc tcactgatta
     2881 agcattggta actgtcagac caagtttact catatatact ttagattgat ttaaaacttc
     2941 atttttaatt taaaaggatc taggtgaaga tcctttttga taatctcatg accaaaatcc
     3001 cttaacgtga gttttcgttc cactgagcgt cagaccccgt agaaaagatc aaaggatctt
     3061 cttgagatcc tttttttctg cgcgtaatct gctgcttgca aacaaaaaaa ccaccgctac
     3121 cagcggtggt ttgtttgccg gatcaagagc taccaactct ttttccgaag gtaactggct
     3181 tcagcagagc gcagatacca aatactgttc ttctagtgta gccgtagtta ggccaccact
     3241 tcaagaactc tgtagcaccg cctacatacc tcgctctgct aatcctgtta ccagtggctg
     3301 ctgccagtgg cgataagtcg tgtcttaccg ggttggactc aagacgatag ttaccggata
     3361 aggcgcagcg gtcgggctga acggggggtt cgtgcacaca gcccagcttg gagcgaacga
     3421 cctacaccga actgagatac ctacagcgtg agctatgaga aagcgccacg cttcccgaag
     3481 ggagaaaggc ggacaggtat ccggtaagcg gcagggtcgg aacaggagag cgcacgaggg
     3541 agcttccagg gggaaacgcc tggtatcttt atagtcctgt cgggtttcgc cacctctgac
     3601 ttgagcgtcg atttttgtga tgctcgtcag gggggcggag cctatggaaa aacgccagca
     3661 acgcggcctt tttacggttc ctggcctttt gctggccttt tgctcacatg ttctttcctg
     3721 cgttatcccc tgattctgtg gataaccgta ttaccgcctt tgagtgagct gataccgctc
     3781 gccgcagccg aacgaccgag cgcagcgagt cagtgagc
//
