>Addgene plasmid #62435 | MXS_CMV::HygroR-bGHpA | addgene partial sequence | sequence record 104749 | pBR322ori-F 5'-GGGAAACGCCTGGTATCTTT-3'
GTGATGCTCGTCAGGGGGGCGGAGCCTATGGAAAAACGCCAGCAACGCGGCCTTTTTACGGTTCCTGGCC
TTTTGCTGGCCTTTTGCTCACATGTTCTTTCCTGCGTTATCCCCTGATTCTGTGGATAACCGTATTACCG
CCTTTGAGTGAGCTGATACCGCTCGCCGCAGCCGAACGACCGAGCGCAGCGAGTCAGTGAGCCATGATAT
CAAACGCGTAACTCGAGTAGTTATTAATAGTAATCAATTACGGGGTCATTAGTTCATAGCCCATATATGG
AGTTCCGCGTTACATAACTTACGGTAAATGGCCCGCCTGGCTGACCGCCCAACGACCCCCGCCCATTGAC
GTCAATAATGACGTATGTTCCCATAGTAACGCCAATAGGGACTTTCCATTGACGTCAATGGGTGGAGTAT
TTACGGTAAACTGCCCACTTGGCAGTACATCAAGTGTATCATATGCCAAGTACGCCCCCTATTGACGTCA
ATGACGGTAAATGGCCCGCCTGGCATTATGCCCAGTACATGACCTTATGGGACTTTCCTACTTGGCAGTA
CATCTACGTATTAGTCATCGCTATTACCATGGTGATGCGGTTTTGGCAGTACATCAATGGGCGTGGATAG
CGGTTTGACTCACGGGGATTTCCAAGTCTCCACCCCATTGACGTC
