>Addgene plasmid #62435 | MXS_CMV::HygroR-bGHpA | addgene partial sequence | sequence record 104750 | AmpSeq-F 5'-ctcatgagcggatacatatttgaa-3'
GAATTGGTCGACCATAGAGCCCACCGCATCCCCAGCATGCCTGCTATTGTCTTCCCAATCCTCCCCCTTG
CTGTCCTGCCCCACCCCACCCCCCAGAATAGAATGACACCTACTCAGACAATGCGATGCAATTTCCTCAT
TTTATTAGGAAAGGACAGTGGGAGTGGCACCTTCCAGGGTCAAGGAAGGCACGGGGGAGGGGCAAACAAC
AGATGGCTGGCAACTAGAAGGCACAGCTCGACCTATTCCTTTGCCCTCGGACGAGTGCTGGGGCGTCGGT
TTCCACTATCGGCGAGTACTTCTACACAGCCATCGGTCCAGACGGCCGCGCTTCTGCGGGCGATTTGTGT
ACGCCCGACAGTCCCGGCTCCGGATCGGACGATTGCGTCGCATCGACCCTGCGCCCAAGCTGCATCATCG
AAATTGCCGTCAACCAAGCTCTGATAGAGTTGGTCAAGACCAATGCGGAGCATATACGCCCGGAGCCGCG
GCGATCCTGCAAGCTCCGGATGCCTCCGCTCGAAGTAGCGCGTCTGCTGCTCCATACAAGCCAACCACGG
CCTCCAGAAGAAGATGTTGGCGACCTCGTATTGGGAATCCCCGAACATCGCCTCGCTCCAGTCAATGACC
GCTGTTATGCGGCCATTGTCCGTCAGGACATTGTTGGAGCCGAAATCCGCGTGCACGAGGTGCCGGACTT
CGGGGCAGTCCTCGGCCCAAAGCATCAGCTCATCGAGAGCCTGCGCGACGGACGCACTGAC
