>Addgene plasmid #62435 | MXS_CMV::HygroR-bGHpA | addgene partial sequence | sequence record 106874 | CMV-F 5'-CGCAAATGGGCGGTAGGCGTG-3'
AGTGAACCGTCAGATCCGCTAGGGATCTCAGCTGGTCGAGTCGCCACCATGAAAAAGCCTGAACTCACCG
CGACGTCTGTCGAGAAGTTTCTGATCGAAAAGTTCGACAGCGTCTCCGACCTGATGCAGCTCTCGGAGGG
CGAAGAATCTCGTGCTTTCAGCTTCGATGTAGGAGGGCGTGGATATGTCCTGCGGGTAAATAGCTGCGCC
GATGGTTTCTACAAAGATCGTTATGTTTATCGGCACTTTGCATCGGCCGCGCTCCCGATTCCGGAAGTGC
TTGACATTGGGGAATTCAGCGAGAGCCTGACCTATTGCATCTCCCGCCGTGCACAGGGTGTCACGTTGCA
AGACCTGCCTGAAACCGAACTGCCCGCTGTTCTGCAGCCGGTCGCGGAGGCCATGGATGCGATCGCTGCG
GCCGATCTTAGCCAGACGAGCGGGTTCGGCCCATTCGGACCGCAAGGAATCGGTCAATACACTACATGGC
GTGATTTCATATGCGCGATTGCTGATCCCCATGTGTATCACTGGCAAACTGTGATGGACGACACCGTCAG
TGCGTCCGTCGCGCAGGCTCTCGATGAGCTGATGCTTTGGGCCGAGGACTGCCCCGAAGTCCGGCACCTC
GTGCACGCGGATTTCGGCTCCAACAATGTCCTGACGGACAATGGCCGCATAACAGCGGTCATTGACTGGA
GCGAGGCGATGTTCGGGGATTCCCAATACGAGGTCGCCAACATCTTCTTCTGGAGGCCGTGGTTGGCTTG
TATGGAGCAGCAGACGCGCTAC
